Addgene plasmid #91715: pKEE401
Purpose: (Empty Backbone) CRISPR/Cas9-mediated genome editing in Arabidopsis. Contains Cas9 and empty gRNA scaffold, Kan resistance
Depositing lab: Qi-Jun Chen. Depositing organization: China Agricultural University. Publication: Egg cell-specific promoter-controlled CRISPR/Cas9 efficiently generates homozygous mutants for multiple target genes in Arabidopsis in a single generation. Wang ZP, Xing HL, Dong L, Zhang HY, Han CY, Wang XC, Chen QJ. Genome Biol. 2015 Jul 21;16:144. doi: 10.1186/s13059-015-0715-0. PubMed 26193878.
Backbone
  Vector backbone: pCambia
  Vector type: Plant Expression
  Selectable markers: Neomycin (select with G418)
Growth in bacteria
  Bacterial resistance: Kanamycin, 50 μg/mL
  Growth temperature: 37°C
  Growth strain: DH5alpha
  Copy number: High Copy
Gene/Insert
  Gene/Insert name: None
Terms and licenses: Academic/Nonprofit Terms; Industry Terms: Not Available to Industry
How to cite: pKEE401 was a gift from Qi-Jun Chen (Addgene plasmid # 91715 ; http://n2t.net/addgene:91715 ; RRID:Addgene_91715)
