[The description below was written by a language model from this plasmid's Addgene catalogue record and pLannotate feature annotations shown in this document.]
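Description:
pKEE401 is a 16.5 kb pCambia-based binary T-DNA vector for CRISPR/Cas9 genome editing in Arabidopsis, deposited as an empty backbone that carries Cas9 and a guide RNA scaffold but no target-specific spacer. Outside the T-DNA borders it has the usual pCambia maintenance functions. These are a high-copy ColE1/pMB1-type origin with the pBR322 bom region for propagation in E. coli, the pVS1 oriV with RepA and StaA for replication and stability in Agrobacterium, and an aphA-3 kanamycin resistance gene for bacterial selection.

Between the nopaline-type right and left border repeats lie three functional units. Near the right border, a spectinomycin/streptomycin resistance gene (aadA, with remnants of an integron promoter and a gentamicin gene) sits directly upstream of the S. pyogenes gRNA scaffold. This position suggests a replaceable stuffer that is exchanged for the user's guide sequence, although the record does not state the cloning scheme and no gRNA promoter is annotated.

Next is a Streptococcus pyogenes Cas9 coding sequence preceded by a FLAG epitope fragment and terminated by the pea rbcS-E9 terminator. The feature table does not annotate the promoter driving Cas9, leaving a stretch upstream of the coding sequence unannotated. The associated publication title indicates an egg cell-specific promoter strategy, intended to yield homozygous mutants for multiple target genes in a single generation.

The third unit is the plant selection cassette, an enhanced CaMV 35S promoter driving nptII (NeoR/KanR) with the CaMV poly(A) signal. It allows selection of transformants with kanamycin or G418. Residual lacZα and lac promoter/operator fragments are remnants of the pCambia cloning region.
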