Features (pLannotate 1.2.2; 26 found; start..end, strand, type, name):
      1..25      -  misc_feature   RB T-DNA repeat: right border repeat from nopaline C58 T-DNA
     91..245     -  CDS            lacZα (fragment): LacZα fragment of β-galactosidase; lacZ fragment
    695..718     +  promoter       Pc promoter (fragment): intI1 (promoter lies within the coding sequence); class 1 integron promoter
    894..950     +  CDS            GmR (fragment): gentamycin acetyltransferase; aacC1; confers resistance to gentamycin
    961..1748    +  CDS            SmR (fragment): aminoglycoside adenylyltransferase (Murphy, 1985); aadA; confers resistance to spectinomycin and streptomycin
   1900..1975    +  misc_RNA       gRNA scaffold: guide RNA scaffold for the Streptococcus pyogenes CRISPR/Cas9 system
   3140..3163    +  misc_feature   pause site (fragment): RNA polymerase II transcriptional pause signal from the human α2 globin gene
   3235..3254    +  CDS            2xFLAG (fragment): two tandem FLAG® epitope tags
   3310..7410    +  CDS            cas9: CAS9_STRP1 - Also known as csn1 From Streptococcus pyogenes serotype M1.
   7468..8100    +  terminator     E9 terminator: terminator and polyadenylation signal from the pea rbcS-E9 gene
   8137..8159    -  protein_bind   lac operator (fragment): The lac repressor binds to the lac operator to inhibit transcription in E. coli. This inhibition can be relieved by adding lactose or isopropyl-β-D-thiogalactopyranoside (IPTG). lac repressor encoded by lacI
   8163..8193    -  promoter       lac promoter: promoter for the E. coli lac operon
   8208..8229    -  protein_bind   CAP binding site: CAP binding activates transcription in the presence of cAMP. E. coli catabolite activator protein
   8242..8330    -  CDS            lacI (fragment): lac repressor; lacI; The lac repressor binds to the lac operator to inhibit transcription in E. coli. This inhibition can be relieved by adding lactose or isopropyl-β-D-thiogalactopyranoside (IPTG).
   8420..9096    +  promoter       CaMV 35S promoter (enhanced): cauliflower mosaic virus 35S promoter with a duplicated enhancer region
   9164..9956    +  CDS            NeoR/KanR (fragment): aminoglycoside phosphotransferase from Tn5; aph(3')-II (or nptII); confers resistance to neomycin, kanamycin, and G418 (Geneticin®)
  10013..10187   +  polyA_signal   CaMV poly(A) signal: cauliflower mosaic virus polyadenylation signal
  10265..10289   -  misc_feature   LB T-DNA repeat: left border repeat from nopaline C58 T-DNA
  10714..11508   +  CDS            KanR: aminoglycoside phosphotransferase; aphA-3; confers resistance to kanamycin
  11595..12183   +  rep_origin     ori: high-copy-number ColE1/pMB1/pBR322/pUC origin of replication
  12369..12509   -  misc_feature   bom: basis of mobility region from pBR322
  12611..12650   -  CDS            rop (fragment): Rop protein, which maintains plasmids at low copy number; rop
  12853..13047   -  rep_origin     pVS1 oriV: origin of replication for the Pseudomonas plasmid pVS1 (Heeb et al., 2000)
  13113..14186   -  CDS            pVS1 RepA: replication protein from the Pseudomonas plasmid pVS1 (Heeb et al., 2000)
  14615..15244   -  CDS            pVS1 StaA: stability protein from the Pseudomonas plasmid pVS1 (Heeb et al., 2000)
  15804..16205   -  CDS            Y4CG_SINFN (fragment): Protein inferred from homology: Swiss-Prot protein existence level 3. From Sinorhizobium fredii (strain NBRC 101917 / NGR234).
>Addgene plasmid #91715 | pKEE401 | addgene full sequence | sequence record 180075 | Addgene NGS Result
GTTTACCCGCCAATATATCCTGTCAAACACTGATAGTTTAAACTGAAGGCGGGAAACGACAATCTGATCC
AAGCTCAAGCTGCTCTAGCATTCGCCATTCAGGCTGCGCAACTGTTGGGAAGGGCGATCGGTGCGGGCCT
CTTCGCTATTACGCCAGCTGGCGAAAGGGGGATGTGCTGCAAGGCGATTAAGTTGGGTAACGCCAGGGTT
TTCCCAGTCACGACGTTGTAAAACGACGGCCAGTGCCAAGCTTCGACTTGCCTTCCGCACAATACATCAT
TTCTTCTTAGCTTTTTTTCTTCTTCTTCGTTCATACAGTTTTTTTTTGTTTATCAGCTTACATTTTCTTG
AACCGTAGCTTTCGTTTTCTTCTTTTTAACTTTCCATTCGGAGTTTTTGTATCTTGTTTCATAGTTTGTC
CCAGGATTAGAATGATTAGGCATCGAACCTTCAAGAATTTGATTGAATAAAACATCTTCATTCTTAAGAT
ATGAAGATAATCTTCAAAAGGCCCCTGGGAATCTGAAAGAAGAGAAGCAGGCCCATTTATATGGGAAAGA
ACAATAGTATTTCTTATATAGGCCCATTTAAGTTGAAAACAATCTTCAAAAGTCCCACATCGCTTAGATA
AGAAAACGAAGCTGAGTTTATATACAGCTAGAGTCGAAGTAGTGATTGGGAGACCAACCCAGTGGACATA
AGCCTGTTCGGTTCGTAAGCTGTAATGCAAGTAGCGTATGCGCTCACGCAACTGGTCCAGAACCTTGACC
GAACGCAGCGGTGGTAACGGCGCAGTGGCGGTTTTCATGGCTTGTTATGACTGTTTTTTTGGGGTACAGT
CTATGCCTCGGGCATCCAAGCAGCAAGCGCGTTACGCCGTGGGTCGATGTTTGATGTTATGGAGCAGCAA
CGATGTTACGCAGCAGGGCAGTCGCCCTAAAACAAAGTTAAACATCATGGGGGAAGCGGTGATCGCCGAA
GTATCGACTCAACTATCAGAGGTAGTTGGCGTCATCGAGCGCCATCTCGAACCGACGTTGCTGGCCGTAC
ATTTGTACGGCTCCGCAGTGGATGGCGGCCTGAAGCCACACAGTGATATTGATTTGCTGGTTACGGTGAC
CGTAAGGCTTGATGAAACAACGCGGCGAGCTTTGATCAACGACCTTTTGGAAACTTCGGCTTCCCCTGGA
GAGAGCGAGATTCTCCGCGCTGTAGAAGTCACCATTGTTGTGCACGACGACATCATTCCGTGGCGTTATC
CAGCTAAGCGCGAACTGCAATTTGGAGAATGGCAGCGCAATGACATTCTTGCAGGTATCTTCGAGCCAGC
CACGATCGACATTGATCTGGCTATCTTGCTGACAAAAGCAAGAGAACATAGCGTTGCCTTGGTAGGTCCA
GCGGCGGAGGAACTCTTTGATCCGGTTCCTGAACAGGATCTATTTGAGGCGCTAAATGAAACCTTAACGC
TATGGAACTCGCCGCCCGACTGGGCTGGCGATGAGCGAAATGTAGTGCTTACGTTGTCCCGCATTTGGTA
CAGCGCAGTAACCGGCAAAATCGCGCCGAAGGATGTCGCTGCCGACTGGGCAATGGAGCGCCTGCCGGCC
CAGTATCAGCCCGTCATACTTGAAGCTAGACAGGCTTATCTTGGACAAGAAGAAGATCGCTTGGCCTCGC
GCGCAGATCAGTTGGAAGAATTTGTCCACTACGTGAAAGGCGAGATCACCAAGGTAGTCGGCAAATAATG
TCTAGCTAGAAATTCGTTCAAGCCGACGCCGCTTCGCGGCGCGGCTTAACTCAAGCGTTAGATGCACTAA
GCACATAATTGCTCACAGCCAAACTATCAGGTCAAGTCTGCTTTTATTATTTTTAAGCGTGCATAATAAG
CCGGTCTCGGTTTTAGAGCTAGAAATAGCAAGTTAAAATAAGGCTAGTCCGTTATCAACTTGAAAAAGTG
GCACCGAGTCGGTGCTTTTTTTTGCAAAATTTTCCAGATCGATTTCTTCTTCCTCTGTTCTTCGGCGTTC
AATTTCTGGGGTTTTCTCTTCGTTTTCTGTAACTGAAACCTAAAATTTGACCTAAAAAAAATCTCAAATA
ATATGATTCAGTGGTTTTGTACTTTTCAGTTAGTTGAGTTTTGCAGTTCCGATGAGATAAACCAATACCA
TGGACTTTGATAAATGTTCCTCGCTGACGTAAGAAGACATTAGTAATGGTTATAATATATAGCTTTCTAT
GAATGTATGGTGAGAAAATGTCTGTTCACTGATTTTGAGTTTGGAATAAAAGCATTTGCGTTTGGTTTAT
CATTGCGTTTATACAAGGACAGAGATCCACTGAGCTGGAATAGCTTAAAACCATTATCAGAACAAAATAA
ACCATTTTTTGTTAAGAATCAGAGCATAGTAAACAACAGAAACAACCTAAGAGAGGTAACTTGTCCAAGA
AGATAGCTAATTATATCTATTTTATAAAAGTTATCATAGTTTGTAAGTCACAAAAGATGCAAATAACAGA
GAAACTAGGAGACTTGAGAATATACATTCTTGTATATTTGTATTCGAGATTGTGAAAATTTGACCATAAG
TTTAAATTCTTAAAAAGATATATCTGATCTAGATGATGGTTATAGACTGTAATTTTACCACATGTTTAAT
GATGGATAGTGACACACATGACACATCGACAACACTATAGCATCTTATTTAGATTACAACATGAAATTTT
TCTGTAATACATGTCTTTGTACATAATTTAAAAGTAATTCCTAAGAAATATATTTATACAAGGAGTTTAA
AGAAAACATAGCATAAAGTTCAATGAGTAGTAAAAACCATATACAGTATATAGCATAAAGTTCAATGAGT
TTATTACAAAAGCATTGGTTCACTTTCTGTAACACGACGTTAAACCTTCGTCTCCAATAGGAGCGCTACT
GATTCAACATGCCAATATATACTAAATACGTTTCTACAGTCAAATGCTTTAACGTTTCATGATTAAGTGA
CTATTTACCGTCAATCCTTTCCCATTCCTCCCACTAATCCAACTTTTTAATTACTCTTAAATCACCACTA
AGCTTCGAATCCATCCAAAACCACAATATAAAAACAGAACTCTCGTAACTCAATCATCGCAAAACAAAAC
AAAACAAAACAAAAACCCCAAAAAGAAAGAATAAGCTAGATGGATTACAAGGACCACGACGGGGATTACA
AGGACCACGACATTGATTACAAGGATGATGATGACAAGATGGCTCCGAAGAAGAAGAGGAAGGTTGGCAT
CCACGGGGTGCCAGCTGCTGACAAGAAGTACTCGATCGGCCTCGATATTGGGACTAACTCTGTTGGCTGG
GCCGTGATCACCGACGAGTACAAGGTGCCCTCAAAGAAGTTCAAGGTCCTGGGCAACACCGATCGGCATT
CCATCAAGAAGAATCTCATTGGCGCTCTCCTGTTCGACAGCGGCGAGACGGCTGAGGCTACGCGGCTCAA
GCGCACCGCCCGCAGGCGGTACACGCGCAGGAAGAATCGCATCTGCTACCTGCAGGAGATTTTCTCCAAC
GAGATGGCGAAGGTTGACGATTCTTTCTTCCACAGGCTGGAGGAGTCATTCCTCGTGGAGGAGGATAAGA
AGCACGAGCGGCATCCAATCTTCGGCAACATTGTCGACGAGGTTGCCTACCACGAGAAGTACCCTACGAT
CTACCATCTGCGGAAGAAGCTCGTGGACTCCACAGATAAGGCGGACCTCCGCCTGATCTACCTCGCTCTG
GCCCACATGATTAAGTTCAGGGGCCATTTCCTGATCGAGGGGGATCTCAACCCGGACAATAGCGATGTTG
ACAAGCTGTTCATCCAGCTCGTGCAGACGTACAACCAGCTCTTCGAGGAGAACCCCATTAATGCGTCAGG
CGTCGACGCGAAGGCTATCCTGTCCGCTAGGCTCTCGAAGTCTCGGCGCCTCGAGAACCTGATCGCCCAG
CTGCCGGGCGAGAAGAAGAACGGCCTGTTCGGGAATCTCATTGCGCTCAGCCTGGGGCTCACGCCCAACT
TCAAGTCGAATTTCGATCTCGCTGAGGACGCCAAGCTGCAGCTCTCCAAGGACACATACGACGATGACCT
GGATAACCTCCTGGCCCAGATCGGCGATCAGTACGCGGACCTGTTCCTCGCTGCCAAGAATCTGTCGGAC
GCCATCCTCCTGTCTGATATTCTCAGGGTGAACACCGAGATTACGAAGGCTCCGCTCTCAGCCTCCATGA
TCAAGCGCTACGACGAGCACCATCAGGATCTGACCCTCCTGAAGGCGCTGGTCAGGCAGCAGCTCCCCGA
GAAGTACAAGGAGATCTTCTTCGATCAGTCGAAGAACGGCTACGCTGGGTACATTGACGGCGGGGCCTCT
CAGGAGGAGTTCTACAAGTTCATCAAGCCGATTCTGGAGAAGATGGACGGCACGGAGGAGCTGCTGGTGA
AGCTCAATCGCGAGGACCTCCTGAGGAAGCAGCGGACATTCGATAACGGCAGCATCCCACACCAGATTCA
TCTCGGGGAGCTGCACGCTATCCTGAGGAGGCAGGAGGACTTCTACCCTTTCCTCAAGGATAACCGCGAG
AAGATCGAGAAGATTCTGACTTTCAGGATCCCGTACTACGTCGGCCCACTCGCTAGGGGCAACTCCCGCT
TCGCTTGGATGACCCGCAAGTCAGAGGAGACGATCACGCCGTGGAACTTCGAGGAGGTGGTCGACAAGGG
CGCTAGCGCTCAGTCGTTCATCGAGAGGATGACGAATTTCGACAAGAACCTGCCAAATGAGAAGGTGCTC
CCTAAGCACTCGCTCCTGTACGAGTACTTCACAGTCTACAACGAGCTGACTAAGGTGAAGTATGTGACCG
AGGGCATGAGGAAGCCGGCTTTCCTGTCTGGGGAGCAGAAGAAGGCCATCGTGGACCTCCTGTTCAAGAC
CAACCGGAAGGTCACGGTTAAGCAGCTCAAGGAGGACTACTTCAAGAAGATTGAGTGCTTCGATTCGGTC
GAGATCTCTGGCGTTGAGGACCGCTTCAACGCCTCCCTGGGGACCTACCACGATCTCCTGAAGATCATTA
AGGATAAGGACTTCCTGGACAACGAGGAGAATGAGGATATCCTCGAGGACATTGTGCTGACACTCACTCT
GTTCGAGGACCGGGAGATGATCGAGGAGCGCCTGAAGACTTACGCCCATCTCTTCGATGACAAGGTCATG
AAGCAGCTCAAGAGGAGGAGGTACACCGGCTGGGGGAGGCTGAGCAGGAAGCTCATCAACGGCATTCGGG
ACAAGCAGTCCGGGAAGACGATCCTCGACTTCCTGAAGAGCGATGGCTTCGCGAACCGCAATTTCATGCA
GCTGATTCACGATGACAGCCTCACATTCAAGGAGGATATCCAGAAGGCTCAGGTGAGCGGCCAGGGGGAC
TCGCTGCACGAGCATATCGCGAACCTCGCTGGCTCGCCAGCTATCAAGAAGGGGATTCTGCAGACCGTGA
AGGTTGTGGACGAGCTGGTGAAGGTCATGGGCAGGCACAAGCCTGAGAACATCGTCATTGAGATGGCCCG
GGAGAATCAGACCACGCAGAAGGGCCAGAAGAACTCACGCGAGAGGATGAAGAGGATCGAGGAGGGCATT
AAGGAGCTGGGGTCCCAGATCCTCAAGGAGCACCCGGTGGAGAACACGCAGCTGCAGAATGAGAAGCTCT
ACCTGTACTACCTCCAGAATGGCCGCGATATGTATGTGGACCAGGAGCTGGATATTAACAGGCTCAGCGA
TTACGACGTCGATCATATCGTTCCACAGTCATTCCTGAAGGATGACTCCATTGACAACAAGGTCCTCACC
AGGTCGGACAAGAACCGGGGCAAGTCTGATAATGTTCCTTCAGAGGAGGTCGTTAAGAAGATGAAGAACT
ACTGGCGCCAGCTCCTGAATGCCAAGCTGATCACGCAGCGGAAGTTCGATAACCTCACAAAGGCTGAGAG
GGGCGGGCTCTCTGAGCTGGACAAGGCGGGCTTCATCAAGAGGCAGCTGGTCGAGACACGGCAGATCACT
AAGCACGTTGCGCAGATTCTCGACTCACGGATGAACACTAAGTACGATGAGAATGACAAGCTGATCCGCG
AGGTGAAGGTCATCACCCTGAAGTCAAAGCTCGTCTCCGACTTCAGGAAGGATTTCCAGTTCTACAAGGT
TCGGGAGATCAACAATTACCACCATGCCCATGACGCGTACCTGAACGCGGTGGTCGGCACAGCTCTGATC
AAGAAGTACCCAAAGCTCGAGAGCGAGTTCGTGTACGGGGACTACAAGGTTTACGATGTGAGGAAGATGA
TCGCCAAGTCGGAGCAGGAGATTGGCAAGGCTACCGCCAAGTACTTCTTCTACTCTAACATTATGAATTT
CTTCAAGACAGAGATCACTCTGGCCAATGGCGAGATCCGGAAGCGCCCCCTCATCGAGACGAACGGCGAG
ACGGGGGAGATCGTGTGGGACAAGGGCAGGGATTTCGCGACCGTCAGGAAGGTTCTCTCCATGCCACAAG
TGAATATCGTCAAGAAGACAGAGGTCCAGACTGGCGGGTTCTCTAAGGAGTCAATTCTGCCTAAGCGGAA
CAGCGACAAGCTCATCGCCCGCAAGAAGGACTGGGATCCGAAGAAGTACGGCGGGTTCGACAGCCCCACT
GTGGCCTACTCGGTCCTGGTTGTGGCGAAGGTTGAGAAGGGCAAGTCCAAGAAGCTCAAGAGCGTGAAGG
AGCTGCTGGGGATCACGATTATGGAGCGCTCCAGCTTCGAGAAGAACCCGATCGATTTCCTGGAGGCGAA
GGGCTACAAGGAGGTGAAGAAGGACCTGATCATTAAGCTCCCCAAGTACTCACTCTTCGAGCTGGAGAAC
GGCAGGAAGCGGATGCTGGCTTCCGCTGGCGAGCTGCAGAAGGGGAACGAGCTGGCTCTGCCGTCCAAGT
ATGTGAACTTCCTCTACCTGGCCTCCCACTACGAGAAGCTCAAGGGCAGCCCCGAGGACAACGAGCAGAA
GCAGCTGTTCGTCGAGCAGCACAAGCATTACCTCGACGAGATCATTGAGCAGATTTCCGAGTTCTCCAAG
CGCGTGATCCTGGCCGACGCGAATCTGGATAAGGTCCTCTCCGCGTACAACAAGCACCGCGACAAGCCAA
TCAGGGAGCAGGCTGAGAATATCATTCATCTCTTCACCCTGACGAACCTCGGCGCCCCTGCTGCTTTCAA
GTACTTCGACACAACTATCGATCGCAAGAGGTACACAAGCACTAAGGAGGTCCTGGACGCGACCCTCATC
CACCAGTCGATTACCGGCCTCTACGAGACGCGCATCGACCTGTCTCAGCTCGGGGGCGACAAGCGGCCAG
CGGCGACGAAGAAGGCGGGGCAGGCGAAGAAGAAGAAGTGAGCTCAGAGCTTTCGTTCGTATCATCGGTT
TCGACAACGTTCGTCAAGTTCAATGCATCAGTTTCATTGCGCACACACCAGAATCCTACTGAGTTTGAGT
ATTATGGCATTGGGAAAACTGTTTTTCTTGTACCATTTGTTGTGCTTGTAATTTACTGTGTTTTTTATTC
GGTTTTCGCTATCGAACTGTGAAATGGAAATGGATGGAGAAGAGTTAATGAATGATATGGTCCTTTTGTT
CATTCTCAAATTAATATTATTTGTTTTTTCTCTTATTTGTTGTGTGTTGAATTTGAAATTATAAGAGATA
TGCAAACATTTTGTTTTGAGTAAAAATGTGTCAAATCGTGGCCTCTAATGACCGAAGTTAATATGAGGAG
TAAAACACTTGTAGTTGTACCATTATGCTTATTCACTAGGCAACAAATATATTTTCAGACCTAGAAAAGC
TGCAAATGTTACTGAATACAAGTATGTCCTCTTGTGTTTTAGACATTTATGAACTTTCCTTTATGTAATT
TTCCAGAATCCTTGTCAGATTCTAATCATTGCTTTATAATTATAGTTATACTCATGGATTTGTAGTTGAG
TATGAAAATATTTTTTAATGCATTTTATGACTTGCCAATTGATTGACAACGAATTCGTAATCATGTCATA
GCTGTTTCCTGTGTGAAATTGTTATCCGCTCACAATTCCACACAACATACGAGCCGGAAGCATAAAGTGT
AAAGCCTGGGGTGCCTAATGAGTGAGCTAACTCACATTAATTGCGTTGCGCTCACTGCCCGCTTTCCAGT
CGGGAAACCTGTCGTGCCAGCTGCATTAATGAATCGGCCAACGCGCGGGGAGAGGCGGTTTGCGTATTGG
CTAGAGCAGCTTGCCAACATGGTGGAGCACGACACTCTCGTCTACTCCAAGAATATCAAAGATACAGTCT
CAGAAGACCAAAGGGCTATTGAGACTTTTCAACAAAGGGTAATATCGGGAAACCTCCTCGGATTCCATTG
CCCAGCTATCTGTCACTTCATCAAAAGGACAGTAGAAAAGGAAGGTGGCACCTACAAATGCCATCATTGC
GATAAAGGAAAGGCTATCGTTCAAGATGCCTCTGCCGACAGTGGTCCCAAAGATGGACCCCCACCCACGA
GGAGCATCGTGGAAAAAGAAGACGTTCCAACCACGTCTTCAAAGCAAGTGGATTGATGTGAACATGGTGG
AGCACGACACTCTCGTCTACTCCAAGAATATCAAAGATACAGTCTCAGAAGACCAAAGGGCTATTGAGAC
TTTTCAACAAAGGGTAATATCGGGAAACCTCCTCGGATTCCATTGCCCAGCTATCTGTCACTTCATCAAA
AGGACAGTAGAAAAGGAAGGTGGCACCTACAAATGCCATCATTGCGATAAAGGAAAGGCTATCGTTCAAG
ATGCCTCTGCCGACAGTGGTCCCAAAGATGGACCCCCACCCACGAGGAGCATCGTGGAAAAAGAAGACGT
TCCAACCACGTCTTCAAAGCAAGTGGATTGATGTGATATCTCCACTGACGTAAGGGATGACGCACAATCC
CACTATCCTTCGCAAGACCCTTCCTCTATATAAGGAAGTTCATTTCATTTGGAGAGGACACGCTGAAATC
ACCAGTCTCTCTCTACAAATCTATCTCTCTCGAGCTTTCGCAGATCTGTCGATCGACCATGGGGATTGAA
CAAGATGGATTGCACGCAGGTTCTCCGGCCGCTTGGGTGGAGAGGCTATTCGGCTATGACTGGGCACAAC
AGACAATCGGCTGCTCTGATGCCGCCGTGTTTCGGCTGTCAGCGCAGGGGCGCCCGGTTCTTTTTGTCAA
GACCGACCTGTCCGGTGCCCTGAATGAACTCCAGGACGAGGCAGCGCGGCTATCGTGGCTGGCCACGACG
GGCGTTCCTTGCGCAGCTGTGCTCGACGTTGTCACTGAAGCGGGAAGGGACTGGCTGCTATTGGGCGAAG
TGCCGGGGCAGGATCTCCTGTCATCTCACCTTGCTCCTGCCGAGAAAGTATCCATCATGGCTGATGCAAT
GCGGCGGCTGCATACGCTTGATCCGGCTACCTGCCCATTCGACCACCAAGCGAAACATCGCATCGAGCGA
GCACGTACTCGGATGGAAGCCGGTCTTGTCGATCAGGATGATCTGGACGAAGAGCATCAGGGGCTCGCGC
CAGCCGAACTGTTCGCCAGGCTCAAGGCGCGCATGCCCGACGGCGAGGATCTCGTCGTGACACATGGCGA
TGCCTGCTTGCCGAATATCATGGTGGAAAATGGCCGCTTTTCTGGATTCATCGACTGTGGCCGGCTGGGT
GTGGCGGACCGCTATCAGGACATAGCGTTGGCTACCCGTGATATTGCTGAAGAGCTTGGCGGCGAATGGG
CTGACCGCTTCCTCGTGCTTTACGGTATCGCCGCTCCCGATTCGCAGCGCATCGCCTTCTATCGCCTTCT
TGACGAGTTCTTCTGAGCGGGACTCTGGGGTTCGGATCGATCCTCTAGCTAGAGTCGATCGACAAGCTCG
AGTTTCTCCATAATAATGTGTGAGTAGTTCCCAGATAAGGGAATTAGGGTTCCTATAGGGTTTCGCTCAT
GTGTTGAGCATATAAGAAACCCTTAGTATGTATTTGTATTTGTAAAATACTTCTATCAATAAAATTTCTA
ATTCCTAAAACCAAAATCCAGTACTAAAATCCAGATCCCCCGAATTAATTCGGCGTTAATTCAGTACATT
AAAAACGTCCGCAATGTGTTATTAAGTTGTCTAAGCGTCAATTTGTTTACACCACAATATATCCTGCCAC
CAGCCAGCCAACAGCTCCCCGACCGGCAGCTCGGCACAAAATCACCACTCGATACAGGCAGCCCATCAGT
CCGGGACGGCGTCAGCGGGAGAGCCGTTGTAAGGCGGCAGACTTTGCTCATGTTACCGATGCTATTCGGA
AGAACGGCAACTAAGCTGCCGGGTTTGAAACACGGATGATCTCGCGGAGGGTAGCATGTTGATTGTAACG
ATGACAGAGCGTTGCTGCCTGTGATCACCGCGGTTTCAAAATCGGCTCCGTCGATACTATGTTATACGCC
AACTTTGAAAACAACTTTGAAAAAGCTGTTTTCTGGTATTTAAGGTTTTAGAATGCAAGGAACAGTGAAT
TGGAGTTCGTCTTGTTATAATTAGCTTCTTGGGGTATCTTTAAATACTGTAGAAAAGAGGAAGGAAATAA
TAAATGGCTAAAATGAGAATATCACCGGAATTGAAAAAACTGATCGAAAAATACCGCTGCGTAAAAGATA
CGGAAGGAATGTCTCCTGCTAAGGTATATAAGCTGGTGGGAGAAAATGAAAACCTATATTTAAAAATGAC
GGACAGCCGGTATAAAGGGACCACCTATGATGTGGAACGGGAAAAGGACATGATGCTATGGCTGGAAGGA
AAGCTGCCTGTTCCAAAGGTCCTGCACTTTGAACGGCATGATGGCTGGAGCAATCTGCTCATGAGTGAGG
CCGATGGCGTCCTTTGCTCGGAAGAGTATGAAGATGAACAAAGCCCTGAAAAGATTATCGAGCTGTATGC
GGAGTGCATCAGGCTCTTTCACTCCATCGACATATCGGATTGTCCCTATACGAATAGCTTAGACAGCCGC
TTAGCCGAATTGGATTACTTACTGAATAACGATCTGGCCGATGTGGATTGCGAAAACTGGGAAGAAGACA
CTCCATTTAAAGATCCGCGCGAGCTGTATGATTTTTTAAAGACGGAAAAGCCCGAAGAGGAACTTGTCTT
TTCCCACGGCGACCTGGGAGACAGCAACATCTTTGTGAAAGATGGCAAAGTAAGTGGCTTTATTGATCTT
GGGAGAAGCGGCAGGGCGGACAAGTGGTATGACATTGCCTTCTGCGTCCGGTCGATCAGGGAGGATATCG
GGGAAGAACAGTATGTCGAGCTATTTTTTGACTTACTGGGGATCAAGCCTGATTGGGAGAAAATAAAATA
TTATATTTTACTGGATGAATTGTTTTAGTACCTAGAATGCATGACCAAAATCCCTTAACGTGAGTTTTCG
TTCCACTGAGCGTCAGACCCCGTAGAAAAGATCAAAGGATCTTCTTGAGATCCTTTTTTTCTGCGCGTAA
TCTGCTGCTTGCAAACAAAAAAACCACCGCTACCAGCGGTGGTTTGTTTGCCGGATCAAGAGCTACCAAC
TCTTTTTCCGAAGGTAACTGGCTTCAGCAGAGCGCAGATACCAAATACTGTCCTTCTAGTGTAGCCGTAG
TTAGGCCACCACTTCAAGAACTCTGTAGCACCGCCTACATACCTCGCTCTGCTAATCCTGTTACCAGTGG
CTGCTGCCAGTGGCGATAAGTCGTGTCTTACCGGGTTGGACTCAAGACGATAGTTACCGGATAAGGCGCA
GCGGTCGGGCTGAACGGGGGGTTCGTGCACACAGCCCAGCTTGGAGCGAACGACCTACACCGAACTGAGA
TACCTACAGCGTGAGCTATGAGAAAGCGCCACGCTTCCCGAAGGGAGAAAGGCGGACAGGTATCCGGTAA
GCGGCAGGGTCGGAACAGGAGAGCGCACGAGGGAGCTTCCAGGGGGAAACGCCTGGTATCTTTATAGTCC
TGTCGGGTTTCGCCACCTCTGACTTGAGCGTCGATTTTTGTGATGCTCGTCAGGGGGGCGGAGCCTATGG
AAAAACGCCAGCAACGCGGCCTTTTTACGGTTCCTGGCCTTTTGCTGGCCTTTTGCTCACATGTTCTTTC
CTGCGTTATCCCCTGATTCTGTGGATAACCGTATTACCGCCTTTGAGTGAGCTGATACCGCTCGCCGCAG
CCGAACGACCGAGCGCAGCGAGTCAGTGAGCGAGGAAGCGGAAGAGCGCCTGATGCGGTATTTTCTCCTT
ACGCATCTGTGCGGTATTTCACACCGCATATGGTGCACTCTCAGTACAATCTGCTCTGATGCCGCATAGT
TAAGCCAGTATACACTCCGCTATCGCTACGTGACTGGGTCATGGCTGCGCCCCGACACCCGCCAACACCC
GCTGACGCGCCCTGACGGGCTTGTCTGCTCCCGGCATCCGCTTACAGACAAGCTGTGACCGTCTCCGGGA
GCTGCATGTGTCAGAGGTTTTCACCGTCATCACCGAAACGCGCGAGGCAGGGTGCCTTGATGTGGGCGCC
GGCGGTCGAGTGGCGACGGCGCGGCTTGTCCGCGCCCTGGTAGATTGCCTGGCCGTAGGCCAGCCATTTT
TGAGCGGCCAGCGGCCGCGATAGGCCGACGCGAAGCGGCGGGGCGTAGGGAGCGCAGCGACCGAAGGGTA
GGCGCTTTTTGCAGCTCTTCGGCTGTGCGCTGGCCAGACAGTTATGCACAGGCCAGGCGGGTTTTAAGAG
TTTTAATAAGTTTTAAAGAGTTTTAGGCGGAAAAATCGCCTTTTTTCTCTTTTATATCAGTCACTTACAT
GTGTGACCGGTTCCCAATGTACGGCTTTGGGTTCCCAATGTACGGGTTCCGGTTCCCAATGTACGGCTTT
GGGTTCCCAATGTACGTGCTATCCACAGGAAACAGACCTTTTCGACCTTTTTCCCCTGCTAGGGCAATTT
GCCCTAGCATCTGCTCCGTACATTAGGAACCGGCGGATGCTTCGCCCTCGATCAGGTTGCGGTAGCGCAT
GACTAGGATCGGGCCAGCCTGCCCCGCCTCCTCCTTCAAATCGTACTCCGGCAGGTCATTTGACCCGATC
AGCTTGCGCACGGTGAAACAGAACTTCTTGAACTCTCCGGCGCTGCCACTGCGTTCGTAGATCGTCTTGA
ACAACCATCTGGCTTCTGCCTTGCCTGCGGCGCGGCGTGCCAGGCGGTAGAGAAAACGGCCGATGCCGGG
ATCGATCAAAAAGTAATCGGGGTGAACCGTCAGCACGTCCGGGTTCTTGCCTTCTGTGATCTCGCGGTAC
ATCCAATCAGCTAGCTCGATCTCGATGTACTCCGGCCGCCCGGTTTCGCTCTTTACGATCTTGTAGCGGC
TAATCAAGGCTTCACCCTCGGATACCGTCACCAGGCGGCCGTTCTTGGCCTTCTTCGTACGCTGCATGGC
AACGTGCGTGGTGTTTAACCGAATGCAGGTTTCTACCAGGTCGTCTTTCTGCTTTCCGCCATCGGCTCGC
CGGCAGAACTTGAGTACGTCCGCAACGTGTGGACGGAACACGCGGCCGGGCTTGTCTCCCTTCCCTTCCC
GGTATCGGTTCATGGATTCGGTTAGATGGGAAACCGCCATCAGTACCAGGTCGTAATCCCACACACTGGC
CATGCCGGCCGGCCCTGCGGAAACCTCTACGTGCCCGTCTGGAAGCTCGTAGCGGATCACCTCGCCAGCT
CGTCGGTCACGCTTCGACAGACGGAAAACGGCCACGTCCATGATGCTGCGACTATCGCGGGTGCCCACGT
CATAGAGCATCGGAACGAAAAAATCTGGTTGCTCGTCGCCCTTGGGCGGCTTCCTAATCGACGGCGCACC
GGCTGCCGGCGGTTGCCGGGATTCTTTGCGGATTCGATCAGCGGCCGCTTGCCACGATTCACCGGGGCGT
GCTTCTGCCTCGATGCGTTGCCGCTGGGCGGCCTGCGCGGCCTTCAACTTCTCCACCAGGTCATCACCCA
GCGCCGCGCCGATTTGTACCGGGCCGGATGGTTTGCGACCGCTCACGCCGATTCCTCGGGCTTGGGGGTT
CCAGTGCCATTGCAGGGCCGGCAGGCAACCCAGCCGCTTACGCCTGGCCAACCGCCCGTTCCTCCACACA
TGGGGCATTCCACGGCGTCGGTGCCTGGTTGTTCTTGATTTTCCATGCCGCCTCCTTTAGCCGCTAAAAT
TCATCTACTCATTTATTCATTTGCTCATTTACTCTGGTAGCTGCGCGATGTATTCAGATAGCAGCTCGGT
AATGGTCTTGCCTTGGCGTACCGCGTACATCTTCAGCTTGGTGTGATCCTCCGCCGGCAACTGAAAGTTG
ACCCGCTTCATGGCTGGCGTGTCTGCCAGGCTGGCCAACGTTGCAGCCTTGCTGCTGCGTGCGCTCGGAC
GGCCGGCACTTAGCGTGTTTGTGCTTTTGCTCATTTTCTCTTTACCTCATTAACTCAAATGAGTTTTGAT
TTAATTTCAGCGGCCAGCGCCTGGACCTCGCGGGCAGCGTCGCCCTCGGGTTCTGATTCAAGAACGGTTG
TGCCGGCGGCGGCAGTGCCTGGGTAGCTCACGCGCTGCGTGATACGGGACTCAAGAATGGGCAGCTCGTA
CCCGGCCAGCGCCTCGGCAACCTCACCGCCGATGCGCGTGCCTTTGATCGCCCGCGACACGACAAAGGCC
GCTTGTAGCCTTCCATCCGTGACCTCAATGCGCTGCTTAACCAGCTCCACCAGGTCGGCGGTGGCCCATA
TGTCGTAAGGGCTTGGCTGCACCGGAATCAGCACGAAGTCGGCTGCCTTGATCGCGGACACAGCCAAGTC
CGCCGCCTGGGGCGCTCCGTCGATCACTACGAAGTCGCGCCGGCCGATGGCCTTCACGTCGCGGTCAATC
GTCGGGCGGTCGATGCCGACAACGGTTAGCGGTTGATCTTCCCGCACGGCCGCCCAATCGCGGGCACTGC
CCTGGGGATCGGAATCGACTAACAGAACATCGGCCCCGGCGAGTTGCAGGGCGCGGGCTAGATGGGTTGC
GATGGTCGTCTTGCCTGACCCGCCTTTCTGGTTAAGTACAGCGATAACCTTCATGCGTTCCCCTTGCGTA
TTTGTTTATTTACTCATCGCATCATATACGCAGCGACCGCATGACGCAAGCTGTTTTACTCAAATACACA
TCACCTTTTTAGACGGCGGCGCTCGGTTTCTTCAGCGGCCAAGCTGGCCGGCCAGGCCGCCAGCTTGGCA
TCAGACAAACCGGCCAGGATTTCATGCAGCCGCACGGTTGAGACGTGCGCGGGCGGCTCGAACACGTACC
CGGCCGCGATCATCTCCGCCTCGATCTCTTCGGTAATGAAAAACGGTTCGTCCTGGCCGTCCTGGTGCGG
TTTCATGCTTGTTCCTCTTGGCGTTCATTCTCGGCGGCCGCCAGGGCGTCGGCCTCGGTCAATGCGTCCT
CACGGAAGGCACCGCGCCGCCTGGCCTCGGTGGGCGTCACTTCCTCGCTGCGCTCAAGTGCGCGGTACAG
GGTCGAGCGATGCACGCCAAGCAGTGCAGCCGCCTCTTTCACGGTGCGGCCTTCCTGGTCGATCAGCTCG
CGGGCGTGCGCGATCTGTGCCGGGGTGAGGGTAGGGCGGGGGCCAAACTTCACGCCTCGGGCCTTGGCGG
CCTCGCGCCCGCTCCGGGTGCGGTCGATGATTAGGGAACGCTCGAACTCGGCAATGCCGGCGAACACGGT
CAACACCATGCGGCCGGCCGGCGTGGTGGTGTCGGCCCACGGCTCTGCCAGGCTACGCAGGCCCGCGCCG
GCCTCCTGGATGCGCTCGGCAATGTCCAGTAGGTCGCGGGTGCTGCGGGCCAGGCGGTCTAGCCTGGTCA
CTGTCACAACGTCGCCAGGGCGTAGGTGGTCAAGCATCCTGGCCAGCTCCGGGCGGTCGCGCCTGGTGCC
GGTGATCTTCTCGGAAAACAGCTTGGTGCAGCCGGCCGCGTGCAGTTCGGCCCGTTGGTTGGTCAAGTCC
TGGTCGTCGGTGCTGACGCGGGCATAGCCCAGCAGGCCAGCGGCGGCGCTCTTGTTCATGGCGTAATGTC
TCCGGTTCTAGTCGCAAGTATTCTACTTTATGCGACTAAAACACGCGACAAGAAAACGCCAGGAAAAGGG
CAGGGCGGCAGCCTGTCGCGTAACTTAGGACTTGTGCGACATGTCGTTTTCAGAAGACGGCTGCACTGAA
CGTCAGAAGCCGACTGCACTATAGCAGCGGAGGGGTTGGATCAAAGTACTTTGATCCCGAGGGGAACCCT
GTGGTTGGCATGCACATACAAATGGACGAACGGATAAACCTTTTCACGCCCTTTTAAATATCCGATTATT
CTAATAAACGCTCTTTTCTCTTAG
